Addgene plasmid #158062: pDOC-K-glmS-mPlum
Purpose: Donor plasmid for insertion of mPlum and the constitutive acpP promoter into the S. Typhimurium chromosome. mPlum is in the forward orientation relative to the kanamycin resistance selectable marker
Depositing lab: Mark Webber. Depositing organization: Quadram Institute Bioscience. Publication: Donor plasmids for phenotypically neutral chromosomal gene insertions in Enterobacteriaceae. Holden ER, Wickham GJ, Webber MA, Thomson NM, Trampari E. Microbiology (Reading). 2020 Nov 23. doi: 10.1099/mic.0.000994. PubMed 33226934.
Backbone
  Vector backbone: pDOC-K-glmS
  Backbone manufacturer: Addgene #158058
  Backbone size w/o insert (bp): 8079
  Total vector size (bp): 8858
  Vector type: Bacterial Expression, Synthetic Biology
  Selectable markers: Kanamycin
Growth in bacteria
  Bacterial resistance: Ampicillin, 100 μg/mL
  Growth temperature: 37°C
  Growth strain: DH5alpha
  Copy number: High Copy
Gene/Insert
  Gene/Insert name: monomeric plum fluoresecent protein (alt name: mPlum)
  Species: Discosoma sp. (mushroom coral)
  Insert size (bp): 681
  Promoter: acpP
  Cloning method: Restriction Enzyme; 5′ cloning site SmaI (destroyed during cloning); 3′ cloning site SmaI (destroyed during cloning)
  Sequencing primers: 5′ GTTGCAAATTTTTCAACATTT; 3′ CAGCGCCTGTCACAGCGCAC
Resource information
  A portion of this plasmid was derived from a plasmid made by: Amplified from Addgene plasmid #54564
Terms and licenses: Academic/Nonprofit Terms; Industry Terms: Not Available to Industry
How to cite: pDOC-K-glmS-mPlum was a gift from Mark Webber (Addgene plasmid # 158062 ; http://n2t.net/addgene:158062 ; RRID:Addgene_158062)
