[The description below was written by a language model from this plasmid's Addgene catalogue record and pLannotate feature annotations shown in this document.]
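Description:
pDOC-K-glmS-mPlum is a high-copy bacterial donor plasmid of 8,858 bp, built on the pDOC-K-glmS backbone. It is designed to deliver a fluorescent reporter cassette into the Salmonella Typhimurium chromosome rather than to express a gene episomally. The plasmid replicates from a ColE1/pUC-type origin and is maintained in E. coli by ampicillin selection through the bla gene. The backbone also carries sacB under its native promoter, a levansucrase marker that generally allows sucrose counter-selection against cells retaining the plasmid. An incP oriT and fragments of traJ and traK are annotated as well. Further annotations (lac promoter/operator, lacZα fragment, rrnB terminators, bom and rop fragments) appear to be remnants of the parental vectors.

The payload sits downstream of an annotated glmS fragment, which presumably serves as one homology arm directing recombination to the region adjacent to glmS, a locus the associated publication presents as phenotypically neutral for insertions. The second homology arm is not annotated in the feature table. Next comes a Tn5-derived kanamycin resistance gene (neo) bracketed by FRT sites, which selects chromosomal integrants and could subsequently be excised by FLP recombinase. After it lies the 681 bp mPlum coding sequence, a monomeric far-red fluorescent protein derived from Discosoma sp. It was cloned into a SmaI site that was destroyed in the process and lies in the same orientation as the kanamycin marker. The catalogue states that mPlum is driven by the constitutive acpP promoter, although that promoter is not itself annotated in the feature table. The construct is intended for generating stably, constitutively fluorescent Salmonella strains carrying a single-copy chromosomal tag.
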