Features (pLannotate 1.2.2; 27 found; start..end, strand, type, name):
     96..200     +  promoter       AmpR promoter: bla
    201..1061    +  CDS            AmpR: β-lactamase; bla; confers resistance to ampicillin, carbenicillin, and related antibiotics
   1232..1819    +  rep_origin     ori: high-copy-number ColE1/pMB1/pBR322/pUC origin of replication
   2002..2094    +  CDS            lacI (fragment): lac repressor; lacI; The lac repressor binds to the lac operator to inhibit transcription in E. coli. This inhibition can be relieved by adding lactose or isopropyl-β-D-thiogalactopyranoside (IPTG).
   2107..2128    +  protein_bind   CAP binding site: CAP binding activates transcription in the presence of cAMP. E. coli catabolite activator protein
   2143..2173    +  promoter       lac promoter: promoter for the E. coli lac operon
   2181..2197    +  protein_bind   lac operator: The lac repressor binds to the lac operator to inhibit transcription in E. coli. This inhibition can be relieved by adding lactose or isopropyl-β-D-thiogalactopyranoside (IPTG). lac repressor encoded by lacI
   2266..2655    +  CDS            glmS (fragment): GLMS_ECOLI - Experimental evidence at protein level: Swiss-Prot protein existence level 1. Catalyzes the first step in hexosamine metabolism, converting fructose-6P into glucosamine-6P using glutamine as a nitrogen source. From Escherichia coli (strain K12).
   2724..2771    -  protein_bind   FRT: FLP-mediated recombination occurs in the 8-bp core sequence TCTAGAAA (Turan and Bode, 2011). FLP recombinase from the Saccharomyces cerevisiae 2μ plasmid
   2776..2949    +  CDS            tnpA (fragment): TN5P_ECOLX - Also known as tnp. Experimental evidence at protein level: Swiss-Prot protein existence level 1. Mediates transposition of transposon Tn5 by a 'cut and paste' mechanism. First, the monomeric transposase binds the 19 bp inverted DNA repeats flanking the transposon. Then, dimerization of the DNA- bound transposase creates a synaptic DNA complex. After nicking of the first DNA strand, excision of the transposon proceeds through a series of intermediates. The transposase then mediates the insertion of the transposon at a new site by strand transfer. The activity of the wild- type tran
   2981..3772    +  CDS            neo: KKA2_KLEPN - Also known as kan, nptII. Experimental evidence at protein level: Swiss-Prot protein existence level 1. Resistance to kanamycin, neomycin, paromomycin, ribostamycin, butirosin and gentamicin B. From Klebsiella pneumoniae.
   3796..3948    +  CDS            ble (fragment): BLE_KLEPN - Experimental evidence at protein level: Swiss-Prot protein existence level 1. Binding protein with a strong affinity to the bleomycin family of antibiotics. Binds to CL990; an antimitotic-antibiotic compound. From Klebsiella pneumoniae.
   3966..3999    -  protein_bind   FRT (minimal): supports FLP-mediated excision but not integration (Turan and Bode, 2011) FLP recombinase from the Saccharomyces cerevisiae 2μ plasmid
   4122..4799    +  CDS            mPlum: mPlum is a basic (constitutively fluorescent) red fluorescent protein published in 2004, derived from Discosoma sp.. It has low acid sensitivity.
   5281..5435    +  CDS            lacZα (fragment): LacZα fragment of β-galactosidase; lacZ fragment
   5529..5644    +  ncRNA          5S rRNA: Accession: RF00001 - 5S ribosomal RNA
   5648..5734    +  terminator     rrnB T1 terminator: Escherichia coli rrnB; transcription terminator T1 from the E. coli rrnB gene
   5826..5853    +  terminator     rrnB T2 terminator: transcription terminator T2 from the E. coli rrnB gene
   5872..5903    +  promoter       AmpR promoter (fragment): bla
   5910..5962    -  misc_feature   bom (fragment): basis of mobility region from pBR322
   5961..6074    -  CDS            traK (fragment): TRAK4_ECOLX - Experimental evidence at protein level: Swiss-Prot protein existence level 1. From Escherichia coli.
   6300..6409    +  oriT           oriT: incP origin of transfer
   6442..6749    +  CDS            traJ (fragment): oriT-recognizing protein; traJ
   6783..7228    +  promoter       sacB promoter: sacR; sacB promoter and control region
   7229..8647    +  CDS            sacB: SACB_BACSU - Experimental evidence at protein level: Swiss-Prot protein existence level 1. From Bacillus subtilis (strain 168).
   8673..8722    -  misc_feature   bom (fragment): basis of mobility region from pBR322
   8824..1       -  CDS            rop (fragment) (across the origin): Rop protein, which maintains plasmids at low copy number; rop
>Addgene plasmid #158062 | pDOC-K-glmS-mPlum | addgene full sequence | sequence record 309442 | Addgene NGS Result
GACGAAAGGGCCTCGTGATACGCCTATTTTTATAGGTTAATGTCATGATAATAATGGTTTCTTAGACGTC
AGGTGGCACTTTTCGGGGAAATGTGCGCGGAACCCCTATTTGTTTATTTTTCTAAATACATTCAAATATG
TATCCGCTCATGAGACAATAACCCTGATAAATGCTTCAATAATATTGAAAAAGGAAGAGTATGAGTATTC
AACATTTCCGTGTCGCCCTTATTCCCTTTTTTGCGGCATTTTGCCTTCCTGTTTTTGCTCACCCAGAAAC
GCTGGTGAAAGTAAAAGATGCTGAAGATCAGTTGGGTGCACGAGTGGGTTACATCGAACTGGATCTCAAC
AGCGGTAAGATCCTTGAGAGTTTTCGCCCCGAAGAACGTTTTCCAATGATGAGCACTTTTAAAGTTCTGC
TATGTGGCGCGGTATTATCCCGTATTGACGCCGGGCAAGAGCAACTCGGTCGCCGCATACACTATTCTCA
GAATGACTTGGTTGAGTACTCACCAGTCACAGAAAAGCATCTTACGGATGGCATGACAGTAAGAGAATTA
TGCAGTGCTGCCATAACCATGAGTGATAACACTGCGGCCAACTTACTTCTGACAACGATCGGAGGACCGA
AGGAGCTAACCGCTTTTTTGCACAACATGGGGGATCATGTAACTCGCCTTGATCGTTGGGAACCGGAGCT
GAATGAAGCCATACCAAACGACGAGCGTGACACCACGATGCCTGTAGCAATGGCAACAACGTTGCGCAAA
CTATTAACTGGCGAACTACTTACTCTAGCTTCCCGGCAACAATTAATAGACTGGATGGAGGCGGATAAAG
TTGCAGGACCACTTCTGCGCTCGGCCCTTCCGGCTGGCTGGTTTATTGCTGATAAATCTGGAGCCGGTGA
GCGTGGGTCTCGCGGTATCATTGCAGCACTGGGGCCAGATGGTAAGCCCTCCCGTATCGTAGTTATCTAC
ACGACGGGGAGTCAGGCAACTATGGATGAACGAAATAGACAGATCGCTGAGATAGGTGCCTCACTGATTA
AGCATTGGTAACTGTCAGACCAAGTTTACTCATATATACTTTAGATTGATTTAAAACTTCATTTTTAATT
TAAAAGGATCTAGGTGAAGATCCTTTTTGATAATCTCATGACCAAAATCCCTTAACGTGAGTTTTCGTTC
CACTGAGCGTCAGACCCCGTAGAAAAGATCAAAGGATCTTCTTGAGATCCTTTTTTTCTGCGCGTAATCT
GCTGCTTGCAAACAAAAAAACCACCGCTACCAGCGGTGGTTTGTTTGCCGGATCAAGAGCTACCAACTCT
TTTTCCGAAGGTAACTGGCTTCAGCAGAGCGCAGATACCAAATACTGTTCTTCTAGTGTAGCCGTAGTTA
GCCACCACTTCAAGAACTCTGTAGCACCGCCTACATACCTCGCTCTGCTAATCCTGTTACCAGTGGCTGC
TGCCAGTGGCGATAAGTCGTGTCTTACCGGGTTGGACTCAAGACGATAGTTACCGGATAAGGCGCAGCGG
TCGGGCTGAACGGGGGGTTCGTGCACACAGCCCAGCTTGGAGCGAACGACCTACACCGAACTGAGATACC
TACAGCGTGAGCTATGAGAAAGCGCCACGCTTCCCGAAGGGAGAAAGGCGGACAGGTATCCGGTAAGCGG
CAGGGTCGGAACAGGAGAGCGCACGAGGGAGCTTCCAGGGGGAAACGCCTGGTATCTTTATAGTCCTGTC
GGGTTTCGCCACCTCTGACTTGAGCGTCGATTTTTGTGATGCTCGTCAGGGGGGCGGAGCCTATGGAAAA
ACGCCAGCAACGCGGCCTTTTTACGGTTCCTGGCCTTTTGCTGGCCTTTTGCTCACATGTTCTTTCCTGC
GTTATCCCCTGATTCTGTGGATAACCGTATTACCGCCTTTGAGTGAGCTGATACCGCTCGCCGCAGCCGA
ACGACCGAGCGCAGCGAGTCAGTGAGCGAGGAAGCGGAAGAGCGCCCAATACGCAAACCGCCTCTCCCCG
CGCGTTGGCCGATTCATTAATGCAGCTGGCACGACAGGTTTCCCGACTGGAAAGCGGGCAGTGAGCGCAA
CGCAATTAATGTGAGTTAGCTCACTCATTAGGCACCCCAGGCTTTACACTTTATGCTTCCGGCTCGTATG
TTGTGTGGAATTGTGAGCGGATAACAATTTCACACAGGAAACAGCTATGACCATGATTACGCCAAGCTCT
AGGGATAACAGGGTAATCGATGAATTCGCTCGAAGGCGCGCTGAAGCTGAAAGAGATCTCTTACATTCAC
GCGGAAGCCTATGCTGCAGGCGAGCTGAAACACGGGCCGTTGGCGCTGATTGACGCCGATATGCCGGTGA
TTGTGGTGGCGCCGAACAACGAACTGCTGGAGAAACTGAAATCCAACATCGAAGAAGTTCGCGCACGTGG
CGGTCAGTTGTACGTCTTCGCCGATCAGGATGCGGGTTTCGTCAGCAACGACAACATGCACATCATCGAG
ATGCCGCATGTGGAAGAGGTCATTGCGCCTATCTTCTACACCGTTCCGCTGCAACTGCTGGCGTATCACG
TGGCGCTGATTAAAGGCACCGACGTTGACCAGCCGCGTAACCTGGCGAAATCGGTTACCGTAGAGTAAGT
ACAAATGTAGTACCAGGCAGAAGGCCGGGTACCTAGGACCGGTCAATTGGCTGGAGCTGCTTCGAAGTTC
CTATACTTTCTAGAGAATAGGAACTTCGGAATAGGAACTTCAAGATCCCCCACGCTGCCGCAAGCACTCA
GGGCGCAAGGGCTGCTAAAGGAAGCGGAACACGTAGAACTTAAGGGAATTGCCAGCTGGGGCGCCCTCTG
GTAAGGTTGGGAAGCCCTGCAAAGTAAACTGGATGGCTTTCTTGCCGCCAAGGATCTGATGGCGCAGGGG
ATCAAGATCTGATCAAGAGACAGGATGAGGATCGTTTCGCATGATTGAACAAGATGGATTGCACGCAGGT
TCTCCGGCCGCTTGGGTGGAGAGGCTATTCGGCTATGACTGGGCACAACAGACAATCGGCTGCTCTGATG
CCGCCGTGTTCCGGCTGTCAGCGCAGGGGCGCCCGGTTCTTTTTGTCAAGACCGACCTGTCCGGTGCCCT
GAATGAACTGCAGGACGAGGCAGCGCGGCTATCGTGGCTGGCCACGACGGGCGTTCCTTGCGCAGCTGTG
CTCGACGTTGTCACTGAAGCGGGAAGGGACTGGCTGCTATTGGGCGAAGTGCCGGGGCAGGATCTCCTGT
CATCTCACCTTGCTCCTGCCGAGAAAGTATCCATCATGGCTGATGCAATGCGGCGGCTGCATACGCTTGA
TCCGGCTACCTGCCCATTCGACCACCAAGCGAAACATCGCATCGAGCGAGCACGTACTCGGATGGAAGCC
GGTCTTGTCGATCAGGATGATCTGGACGAAGAGCATCAGGGGCTCGCGCCAGCCGAACTGTTCGCCAGGC
TCAAGGCGCGCATGCCCGACGGCGAGGATCTCGTCGTGACCCATGGCGATGCCTGCTTGCCGAATATCAT
GGTGGAAAATGGCCGCTTTTCTGGATTCATCGACTGTGGCCGGCTGGGTGTGGCGGACCGCTATCAGGAC
ATAGCGTTGGCTACCCGTGATATTGCTGAAGAGCTTGGCGGCGAATGGGCTGACCGCTTCCTCGTGCTCT
ACGGTATCGCCGCTCCCGATTCGCAGCGCATCGCCTTCTATCGCCTTCTTGACGAGTTCTTCTGAGCGGG
ACTCTGGGGTTCGAAATGACCGACCAAGCGACGCCCAACCTGCCATCACGAGATTTCGATTCCACCGCCG
CCTTCTATGAAAGGTTGGGCTTCGGAATCGTTTTCCGGGACGCCGGCTGGATGATCCTCCAGCGCGGGGA
TCTCATGCTGGAGTTCTTCGCCCACCCCAGCTTCAAAAGCGCTCTGAAGTTCCTATACTTTCTAGAGAAT
AGGAACTTCGGAATAGGAACTAAGGAGGATATTCATATCTCGAGCATATGCCCGTTGCAAATTTTTCAAC
ATTTATACACTACGAAAACCATCGCGAAAGCGAGTTTTGGATTTAAGAAGGAGATATACATATGGTGAGC
AAGGGCGAGGAGGTCATCAAGGAGTTCATGCGCTTCAAGGAGCACATGGAGGGCTCCGTGAACGGCCACG
AGTTCGAGATCGAGGGCGAGGGCGAGGGCCGCCCCTACGAGGGCACCCAGACCGCCAGGCTGAAGGTGAC
CAAGGGTGGCCCCCTGCCCTTCGCCTGGGACATCCTGTCCCCTCAGATCATGTACGGCTCCAAGGCCTAC
GTGAAGCACCCCGCCGACATCCCCGACTACTTGAAGCTGTCCTTCCCCGAGGGCTTCAAGTGGGAGCGCG
TGATGAACTTCGAGGACGGCGGCGTGGTGACCGTGACCCAGGACTCCTCCCTGCAGGACGGCGAGTTCAT
CTACAAGGTGAAGGTGCGCGGCACCAACTTCCCCTCCGACGGCCCCGTAATGCAGAAGAAGACCATGGGC
TGGGAGGCCTCCTCCGAGCGGATGTACCCCGAGGACGGCGCCCTGAAGGGCGAGATGAAGATGAGGCTGA
GGCTGAAGGACGGCGGCCACTACGACGCCGAGGTCAAGACCACCTACATGGCCAAGAAGCCCGTGCAGCT
GCCCGGCGCCTACAAGACCGACATCAAGCTGGACATCACCTCCCACAACGAGGACTACACCATCGTGGAA
CAGTACGAGCGCGCCGAGGGCCGCCACTCCACCGGCGCCTAAGGGGCGGCCGCAAGCTTTCGACAGACGG
CCTTTTTTTGTGCGCTGTGACAGGCGCTGTTCTTTCTCTATGGTGGCTGAAGAGCGACTAAGAGGTGCTA
CGCCTGCCTGCGCTACGGGCACCCGGTCACATTCTCTTCTTTAAGGCCCTGGCTCAATCCAGGTGGATCG
GAAATCAAACCACCCCAGGTTATTCAGGTGGATCCCCCTGGCCCGGTCGGGGCTTTTGAGTCGCATCCAG
TGGTGAAAAAGCGGCTGTAGCCAGCCTGAACGGGTGGTTTCCCTGACCAGTTGTTCCGCGCTGATGGTTT
CGGCATGCCACTGGGTTTCCCATTGGGCCAGCAGCGCATCATCCCCACCACTGATGGCGTGGCGCAGTAA
AGGGGAGCCCAGTAGCCATGTACCGACGTTCCACTCTTCGGGAATGGGGAAATTGACCGGCTAGCGTCGA
CTAGTAGGGATAACAGGGTAATGAGCTTGGCACTGGCCGTCGTTTTACAACGTCGTGACTGGGAAAACCC
TGGCGTTACCCAACTTAATCGCCTTGCAGCACATCCCCCTTTCGCCAGCTGGCGTAATAGCGAAGAGGCC
CGCACCGATCGCCCTTCCCAACAGTTGCGCAGCCTGAATGGCGAATGGCGAGCTTGGCTGTTTTGGCGGA
TGAGAGAAGATTTTCAGCCTGATACAGATTAAATCAGAACGCAGAAGCGGTCTGATAAAACAGAATTTGC
CTGGCGGCAGTAGCGCGGTGGTCCCACCTGACCCCATGCCGAACTCAGAAGTGAAACGCCGTAGCGCCGA
TGGTAGTGTGGGGTCTCCCCATGCGAGAGTAGGGAACTGCCAGGCATCAAATAAAACGAAAGGCTCAGTC
GAAAGACTGGGCCTTTCGTTTTATCTGTTGTTTGTCGGTGAACGCTCTCCTGAGTAGGACAAATCCGCCG
GGAGCGGATTTGAACGTTGCGAAGCAACGGCCCGGAGGGTGGCGGGCAGGACGCCCGCCATAAACTGCCA
GGCATCAAATTAAGCAGAAGGCCATCCTGACGGATGGCCTTTTTGCGTTTCTACAAACTCTTTTGTTTAT
TTTTCTAAATACATTCAAATATGCATGCGCCTGATGCGGTATTTTCTCCTTACGCATCTGTGCGGTATTT
CACACCGCATATCGACATCCGCCCTCACCGCCAGGAACGCAACCGCAGCCTCATCACGCCGGCGCTTCTT
GGCCGCGCGGGATTCAACCCACTCGGCCAGCTCGTCGGTGTAGCTCTTTGGCATCGTCTCTCGCCTGTCC
CCTCAGTTCAGTAATTTCCTGCATTTGCCTGTTTCCAGTCGGTAGATATTCCACAAAACAGCAGGGAAGC
AGCGCTTTTCCGCTGCATAACCCTGCTTCGGGGTCATTATAGCGATTTTTTCGGTATATCCATCCTTTTT
CGCACGATATACAGGATTTTGCCAAAGGGTTCGTGTAGACTTTCCTTGGTGTATCCAACGGCGTCAGCCG
GGCAGGATAGGTGAAGTAGGCCCACCCGCGAGCGGGTGTTCCTTCTTCACTGTCCCTTATTCGCACCTGG
CGGTGCTCAACGGGAATCCTGCTCTGCGAGGCTGGCCGGCTACCGCCGGCGTAACAGATGAGGGCAAGCG
GATGGCTGATGAAACCAAGCCAACCAGGAAGGGCAGCCCACCTATCAAGGTGTACTGCCTTCCAGACGAA
CGAAGAGCGATTGAGGAAAAGGCGGCGGCGGCCGGCATGAGCCTGTCGGCCTACCTGCTGGCCGTCGGCC
AGGGCTACAAAATCACGGGCGTCGTGGACTATGAGCACGTCCGCGAGCTGGCCCGCATCAATGGCGACCT
GGGCCGCCTGGGCGGCCTGCTGAAACTCTGGCTCACCGACGACCCGCGCACGGCGCGGTTCGGTGATGCC
ACGATCCTCGCCCTGCTGGCGAAGATCGACTCTAGCTAGAGGATCGATCCTTTTTAACCCATCACATATA
CCTGCCGTTCACTATTATTTAGTGAAATGAGATATTATGATATTTTCTGAATTGTGATTAAAAAGGCAAC
TTTATGCCCATGCAACAGAAACTATAAAAAATACAGAGAATGAAAAGAAACAGATAGATTTTTTAGTTCT
TTAGGCCCGTAGTCTGCAAATCCTTTTATGATTTTCTATCAAACAAAAGAGGAAAATAGACCAGTTGCAA
TCCAAACGAGAGTCTAATAGAATGAGGTCGAAAAGTAAATCGCGCGGGTTTGTTACTGATAAAGCAGGCA
AGACCTAAAATGTGTAAAGGGCAAAGTGTATACTTTGGCGTCACCCCTTACATATTTTAGGTCTTTTTTT
ATTGTGCGTAACTAACTTGCCATCTTCAAACAGGAGGGCTGGAAGAAGCAGACCGCTAACACAGTACATA
AAAAAGGAGACATGAACGATGAACATCAAAAAGTTTGCAAAACAAGCAACAGTATTAACCTTTACTACCG
CACTGCTGGCAGGAGGCGCAACTCAAGCGTTTGCGAAAGAAACGAACCAAAAGCCATATAAGGAAACATA
CGGCATTTCCCATATTACACGCCATGATATGCTGCAAATCCCTGAACAGCAAAAAAATGAAAAATATCAA
GTTCCTGAGTTCGATTCGTCCACAATTAAAAATATCTCTTCTGCAAAAGGCCTGGACGTTTGGGACAGCT
GGCCATTACAAAACGCTGACGGCACTGTCGCAAACTATCACGGCTACCACATCGTCTTTGCATTAGCCGG
AGATCCTAAAAATGCGGATGACACATCGATTTACATGTTCTATCAAAAAGTCGGCGAAACTTCTATTGAC
AGCTGGAAAAACGCTGGCCGCGTCTTTAAAGACAGCGACAAATTCGATGCAAATGATTCTATCCTAAAAG
ACCAAACACAAGAATGGTCAGGTTCAGCCACATTTACATCTGACGGAAAAATCCGTTTATTCTACACTGA
TTTCTCCGGTAAACATTACGGCAAACAAACACTGACAACTGCACAAGTTAACGTATCAGCATCAGACAGC
TCTTTGAACATCAACGGTGTAGAGGATTATAAATCAATCTTTGACGGTGACGGAAAAACGTATCAAAATG
TACAGCAGTTCATCGATGAAGGCAACTACAGCTCAGGCGACAACCATACGCTGAGAGATCCTCACTACGT
AGAAGATAAAGGCCACAAATACTTAGTATTTGAAGCAAACACTGGAACTGAAGATGGCTACCAAGGCGAA
GAATCTTTATTTAACAAAGCATACTATGGCAAAAGCACATCATTCTTCCGTCAAGAAAGTCAAAAACTTC
TGCAAAGCGATAAAAAACGCACGGCTGAGTTAGCAAACGGCGCTCTCGGTATGATTGAGCTAAACGATGA
TTACACACTGAAAAAAGTGATGAAACCGCTGATTGCATCTAACACAGTAACAGATGAAATTGAACGCGCG
AACGTCTTTAAAATGAACGGCAAATGGTATCTGTTCACTGACTCCCGCGGATCAAAAATGACGATTGACG
GCATTACGTCTAACGATATTTACATGCTTGGTTATGTTTCTAATTCTTTAACTGGCCCATACAAGCCGCT
GAACAAAACTGGCCTTGTGTTAAAAATGGATCTTGATCCTAACGATGTAACCTTTACTTACTCACACTTC
GCTGTACCTCAAGCGAAAGGAAACAATGTCGTGATTACAAGCTATATGACAAACAGAGGATTCTACGCAG
ACAAACAATCAACGTTTGCGCCTAGCTTCCTGCTGAACATCAAAGGCAAGAAAACATCTGTTGTCAAAGA
CAGCATCCTTGAACAAGGACAATTAACAGTTAACAAATAAAAACGCAAAAGAAAATGCCGATTATGGTGC
ACTCTCAGTACAATCTGCTCTGATGCCGCATAGTTAAGCCAGCCCCGACACCCGCCAACACCCGCTGACG
CGCCCTGACGGGCTTGTCTGCTCCCGGCATCCGCTTACAGACAAGCTGTGACCGTCTCCGGGAGCTGCAT
GTGTCAGAGGTTTTCACCGTCATCACCGAAACGCGCGA
